Addgene plasmid #96811: 5HT6-YFP-PIPK(D253A)
Purpose: kinase-dead control for 5HT6-YFP-PIPK
Depositing lab: Takanari Inoue. Depositing organization: Johns Hopkins University and School of Medicine. Publication: Dynamic Remodeling of Membrane Composition Drives Cell Cycle through Primary Cilia Excision. Phua SC, Chiba S, Suzuki M, Su E, Roberson EC, Pusapati GV, Setou M, Rohatgi R, Reiter JF, Ikegami K, Inoue T. Cell. 2017 Jan 12;168(1-2):264-279.e15. doi: 10.1016/j.cell.2016.12.032. Epub 2017 Jan 12. PubMed 28086093.
Backbone
  Vector backbone: eYFP-C1
  Backbone manufacturer: Clontech
  Vector type: Mammalian Expression
Growth in bacteria
  Bacterial resistance: Kanamycin, 50 μg/mL
  Growth temperature: 37°C
  Growth strain: DH5alpha
  Copy number: Unknown
Gene/Insert
  Gene/Insert name: 5HT6-YFP-PIPK(D253A)
  Mutation: D253A inactivates kinase activity of PIPK
  Tag / fusion protein: YFP
Terms and licenses: Academic/Nonprofit Terms; Industry Terms: Not Available to Industry
How to cite: 5HT6-YFP-PIPK(D253A) was a gift from Takanari Inoue (Addgene plasmid # 96811 ; http://n2t.net/addgene:96811 ; RRID:Addgene_96811)
