[The description below was written by a language model from this plasmid's Addgene catalogue record and pLannotate feature annotations shown in this document.]
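Description:
5HT6-YFP-PIPK(D253A) is a mammalian expression plasmid built on the Clontech eYFP-C1 backbone, with a sequenced length of about 8 kb. It is propagated in E. coli through a high-copy ColE1/pUC-type origin and also carries an f1 phage origin. A single NeoR/KanR (Tn5 aminoglycoside phosphotransferase) cassette provides selection in both hosts. A bacterial bla promoter drives kanamycin resistance in bacteria, and the SV40 enhancer/early promoter with an HSV TK polyadenylation signal can support G418 selection in mammalian cells. Several short annotated fragments (RSF ori, ble, bGH poly(A), SV40 large T antigen) look like backbone remnants or partial matches rather than functional parts.

The payload is one fusion open reading frame driven by the CMV immediate early enhancer and promoter and terminated by the SV40 poly(A) signal. From the N-terminus, it consists of the mouse serotonin receptor 5-HT6 (Htr6), then EYFP, then a short stretch of residual multiple cloning site. The last part is mouse Pip5k1c, a type I phosphatidylinositol 4-phosphate 5-kinase that normally converts PI(4)P to PI(4,5)P2. The 5-HT6 receptor is widely used as a primary cilium-targeting module, and the associated publication concerns membrane composition and primary cilia, so the receptor presumably localises the kinase to the ciliary membrane while EYFP allows the fusion to be visualised. The D253A substitution inactivates the kinase. This construct therefore serves as the kinase-dead control for the active 5HT6-YFP-PIPK plasmid, separating effects of lipid phosphorylation from those of simply expressing and targeting the fusion protein.
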