Features (pLannotate 1.2.2; 17 found; start..end, strand, type, name):
      4..63      +  rep_origin     RSF ori (fragment): Plasmids containing the RSF 1030 origin of replication can be propagated in E. coli cells that contain additional plasmids with compatible origins.
    131..434     +  enhancer       CMV enhancer: human cytomegalovirus immediate early enhancer
    435..638     +  promoter       CMV promoter: human cytomegalovirus (CMV) immediate early promoter
    673..1992    +  CDS            Htr6: 5HT6R_MOUSE - Experimental evidence at protein level: Swiss-Prot protein existence level 1. This is one of the several different receptors for 5- hydroxytryptamine (serotonin), a biogenic hormone that function as a neurotransmitter, a hormone, and a mitogen. The activity of this receptor is mediated by G proteins that stimulate adenylate cyclase. It has a high affinity for tricyclic psychotropic drugs (By similarity). Controls pyramidal neurons migration during corticogenesis, through the regulation of CDK5 activity (PubMed:25078650). Is an activator of TOR signaling (PubMed:23027611). From Mu
   2029..2745    +  CDS            EYFP: EYFP is a basic (constitutively fluorescent) green/yellow fluorescent protein published in 1996, derived from Aequorea victoria. It is reported to be a very rapidly-maturing weak dimer with high acid sensitivity.
   2746..2780    +  misc_feature   MCS (fragment): multiple cloning site
   2782..4686    +  CDS            Pip5k1c: PI51C_MOUSE - Also known as Kiaa0589. Experimental evidence at protein level: Swiss-Prot protein existence level 1. Catalyzes the phosphorylation of phosphatidylinositol 4- phosphate (PtdIns(4)P/PI4P) to form phosphatidylinositol 4,5- bisphosphate (PtdIns(4,5)P2/PIP2), a lipid second messenger that regulates several cellular processes such as signal transduction, vesicle trafficking, actin cytoskeleton dynamics, cell adhesion, and cell motility (PubMed:9535851, PubMed:14741049, PubMed:20622009, PubMed:22942276). PtdIns(4,5)P2 can directly act as a second messenger or can be utilized as a precu
   4712..4796    +  CDS            large T antigen (fragment): large T antigen from SV40 (simian virus 40)
   4819..4940    +  polyA_signal   SV40 poly(A) signal: SV40 polyadenylation signal
   4974..5402    -  rep_origin     f1 ori (sequence partly withheld): f1 bacteriophage origin of replication; arrow indicates direction of (+) strand synthesis
   5429..5533    +  promoter       AmpR promoter: bla
   5535..5892    +  promoter       SV40 promoter: SV40 enhancer and early promoter
   5927..6721    +  CDS            NeoR/KanR: aminoglycoside phosphotransferase from Tn5; aph(3')-II (or nptII); confers resistance to neomycin, kanamycin, and G418 (Geneticin®)
   6742..6894    +  CDS            ble (fragment): BLE_KLEPN - Experimental evidence at protein level: Swiss-Prot protein existence level 1. Binding protein with a strong affinity to the bleomycin family of antibiotics. Binds to CL990; an antimitotic-antibiotic compound. From Klebsiella pneumoniae.
   6953..7000    +  polyA_signal   HSV TK poly(A) signal: herpes simplex virus thymidine kinase polyadenylation signal (Cole and Stacy, 1985)
   7091..7107    -  polyA_signal   bGH poly(A) signal (fragment): bovine growth hormone polyadenylation signal
   7329..7917    +  rep_origin     ori: high-copy-number ColE1/pMB1/pBR322/pUC origin of replication
>Addgene plasmid #96811 | 5HT6-YFP-PIPK(D253A) | addgene full sequence | sequence record 182282 | Addgene NGS Result
GCCTTTTGCTCACATGTTCTTTCCTGCGTTATCCCCTGATTCTGTGGATAACCGTATTACCGCCATGCAT
TAGTTATTAATAGTAATCAATTACGGGGTCATTAGTTCATAGCCCATATATGGAGTTCCGCGTTACATAA
CTTACGGTAAATGGCCCGCCTGGCTGACCGCCCAACGACCCCCGCCCATTGACGTCAATAATGACGTATG
TTCCCATAGTAACGCCAATAGGGACTTTCCATTGACGTCAATGGGTGGAGTATTTACGGTAAACTGCCCA
CTTGGCAGTACATCAAGTGTATCATATGCCAAGTACGCCCCCTATTGACGTCAATGACGGTAAATGGCCC
GCCTGGCATTATGCCCAGTACATGACCTTATGGGACTTTCCTACTTGGCAGTACATCTACGTATTAGTCA
TCGCTATTACCATGGTGATGCGGTTTTGGCAGTACATCAATGGGCGTGGATAGCGGTTTGACTCACGGGG
ATTTCCAAGTCTCCACCCCATTGACGTCAATGGGAGTTTGTTTTGGCACCAAAATCAACGGGACTTTCCA
AAATGTCGTAACAACTCCGCCCCATTGACGCAAATGGGCGGTAGGCGTGTACGGTGGGAGGTCTATATAA
GCAGAGCTGGTTTAGTGAACCGTCAGATCCGCTAGCGCCACCATGGTTCCAGAGCCCGGCCCTGTCAACA
GTAGCACCCCAGCCTGGGGCCCCGGGCCACCGCCAGCCCCAGGGGGCAGCGGCTGGGTGGCCGCTGCGCT
GTGCGTGGTCATCGTGCTGACGGCAGCCGCCAATTCGCTGCTGATCGCGCTCATCTGCACGCAGCCCGCG
CTGCGCAACACGTCTAACTTCTTCCTGGTGTCGCTCTTCACGTCGGACCTGATGGTGGGATTGGTGGTGA
TGCCCCCAGCCATGCTGAACGCGCTGTATGGGCGCTGGGTACTAGCTCGCGGCCTCTGTCTGCTTTGGAC
CGCCTTCGACGTGATGTGCTGCAGCGCCTCCATTCTCAACCTCTGCCTCATCAGCCTGGACCGCTACCTG
CTCATCCTCTCGCCGCTGCGCTACAAGCTGCGCATGACAGCCCCGCGTGCCCTGGCGCTCATCCTGGGTG
CCTGGAGCCTCGCCGCGCTGGCCTCCTTCCTGCCCCTCTTGCTGGGCTGGCATGAACTGGGCAAAGCTCG
AACATCTGCCCCGGGCCAGTGCCGCCTATTGGCCAGCCTGCCTTATGTCCTCGTGGCGTCCGGCGTCACC
TTTTTCCTGCCTTCGGGTGCCATCTGCTTCACCTACTGCAGGATCTTGCTGGCTGCCCGCAAGCAGGCGG
TGCAAGTGGCCTCGCTCACCACGGGCACGGCTACGGCTGGCCAGGCCTTGGAAACCTTGCAGGTGCCCAG
GACACCACGCCCAGGGATGGAGTCTGCTGACAGTAGGCGTCTGACCACCAAGCATAGCAGGAAGGCCTTG
AAGGCCAGCCTGACCCTCGGCATCCTGCTGAGCATGTTCTTTGTCACCTGGCTGCCCTTCTTTGTGGCCA
GCATAGCTCAGGCCGTATGTGACTGCATCTCTCCAGGTCTCTTCGATGTCCTCACATGGCTGGGATACTG
TAATAGCACCATGAACCCTATCATCTATCCCCTCTTCATGCGGGACTTCAAGAGGGCCCTGGGCAGGTTC
GTGCCGTGTGTCCACTGTCCCCCGGAGCACCGGGCCAGCCCCGCCTCCCCCTCCATGTGGACCTCTCACA
GTGGTGCCAGGCCAGGCCTCAGCCTGCAGCAGGTGCTGCCCCTGCCTCTGCCACCCAACTCAGATTCAGA
CTCAGCTTCAGGGGGCACCTCGGGCCTGCAGCTCACAGCCCAGCTTTTGCTGCCTGGAGAGGCGACCCGG
GACCCCCCGCCACCCACCAGGGCCCCTACTGTGGTCAACTTCTTCGTCACAGACTCTGTGGAGCCTGAGA
TACGGCAGCATCCACTTGGTTCCCCCATGAACAGTGCTGGTGGTAGCGCAGGAGGACCGGTCGCCACCAT
GGTGAGCAAGGGCGAGGAGCTGTTCACCGGGGTGGTGCCCATCCTGGTCGAGCTGGACGGCGACGTAAAC
GGCCACAAGTTCAGCGTGTCCGGCGAGGGCGAGGGCGATGCCACCTACGGCAAGCTGACCCTGAAGTTCA
TCTGCACCACCGGCAAGCTGCCCGTGCCCTGGCCCACCCTCGTGACCACCTTCGGCTACGGCCTGCAGTG
CTTCGCCCGCTACCCCGACCACATGAAGCAGCACGACTTCTTCAAGTCCGCCATGCCCGAAGGCTACGTC
CAGGAGCGCACCATCTTCTTCAAGGACGACGGCAACTACAAGACCCGCGCCGAGGTGAAGTTCGAGGGCG
ACACCCTGGTGAACCGCATCGAGCTGAAGGGCATCGACTTCAAGGAGGACGGCAACATCCTGGGGCACAA
GCTGGAGTACAACTACAACAGCCACAACGTCTATATCATGGCCGACAAGCAGAAGAACGGCATCAAGGTG
AACTTCAAGATCCGCCACAACATCGAGGACGGCAGCGTGCAGCTCGCCGACCACTACCAGCAGAACACCC
CCATCGGCGACGGCCCCGTGCTGCTGCCCGACAACCACTACCTGAGCTACCAGTCCGCCCTGAGCAAAGA
CCCCAACGAGAAGCGCGATCACATGGTCCTGCTGGAGTTCGTGACCGCCGCCGGGATCACTCTCGGCATG
GACGAGCTGTACAAGTCCGGACTCAGATCTCGAGCTCAAGCTTCGAATTCGATGGAGCTAGAGGTGCCGG
ACGAGGCGGAGAGCGCCGAAGCGGGGGCCGTGACGGCGGAAGCGGCCTGGTCTGCGGAGAGTGGGGCGGC
GGCAGGTATGACCCAGAAGAAGGCTGGCCTCGCAGAGGCCCCCTTGGTGACAGGGCAGCCAGGCCCTGGC
CATGGGAAGAAGCTGGGCCACCGAGGCGTGGATGCGTCGGGAGAGACTACGTATAAGAAGACCACCTCGT
CCACCCTGAAGGGCGCCATCCAGCTGGGGATCGGGTACACGGTGGGCAACCTGAGCTCTAAGCCGGAGCG
GGACGTGCTCATGCAGGACTTCTACGTGATGGAGAGCATCTTCTTCCCCAGTGAAGGGAGCAACTTCACC
CCTGCCCACCACTTCCAGGATTTCCGCTTCAAGACCTATGCACCTGTTGCCTTCCGCTACTTCCGGGAGC
TCTTTGGCATCCGTCCAGATGACTATTTGTACTCCCTGTGCAATGAGCCACTCATCGAGCTCTCCAACCC
CGGGGCCAGCGGCTCTGTCTTCTACGTCACCAGCGACGACGAGTTCATCATCAAGACTGTCATGCACAAG
GAGGCAGAGTTCCTGCAGAAGCTGCTGCCTGGCTACTACATGAATCTCAACCAGAACCCACGGACGCTGC
TGCCCAAGTTCTATGGGCTGTACTGCGTGCAGTCTGGTGGCAAGAACATCCGCGTGGTGGTCATGAACAA
TGTGCTGCCCCGTGTCGTCAAAATGCACCTTAAGTTCGCCCTCAAGGGCTCCACGTACAAGCGCAGGGCC
GCCAAGAAGGAGAAGGAGAAGAGCCTGCCCACCTACAAGGACCTGGACTTCATGCAGGACATGCCCGAGG
GGCTGCTGCTGGACTCCGACACCTTTGGCGCCCTGGTCAAGACGCTGCAGCGAGACTGCCTGGTGCTGGA
GAGCTTCAAGATAATGGACTACAGCCTGCTGCTGGGCGTGCACAACATCGATCAGCAGGAGCGAGAGCGC
CAGGCCGAGGGCGCCCAGAGCAAGGCGGATGAGAAGCGGCCCGTGGCCCAGAAGGCTCTGTATTCCACGG
CCATGGAGTCTATCCAGGGCGGAGCTGCCCGTGGGGAGGCCATTGAGACAGATGACACGATGGGTGGGAT
TCCAGCAGTGAATGGGCGCGGGGAGCGACTGCTCCTCCACATCGGGATCATTGATATTCTGCAGTCCTAC
AGGTTCATCAAGAAGTTAGAACACACCTGGAAGGCCCTCGTCCATGATGGGGACACTGTCTCAGTCCACC
GGCCCAGCTTCTATGCAGAGCGCTTCTTCAAGTTCATGAGCAGCACGGTGTTCGAGGAGAGTTCCTCCCT
GAAGTCCTCTCCATCCAAGAAAGGACGTGGTGCCCTGCTGGCGGTCAAACCCCTGGGGCCCACTGCTGCC
TTCTCAGCCAGCCAGATCCCCAGCGAGAGAGAGGATGTGCAGTATGACCTGCGGGGGGCCCGCAGCTACC
CCACGCTTGAGGATGAAGGCCGGCCTGACCTCCTGCCCTGCACCCCACCGTCCTTTGAGGAAGCCACCAC
AGCCTCCATCGCCACCACCCTGTCGTCCACCTCCCTCTCCATCCCAGAGCGGTCCCCTTCAGATACATCG
GAGCAGCCCCGGTACAGGCGGCGCACGCAGTCTTCAGGCCAGGATGGCCGGCCCCAGGAGGAGCCCCATG
CGGAAGACCTGCAGAAGATAACTGTGCAGGTGGAGCCAGTGTGCGGTGTGGGGGTTGTCCCCAAGGAGGA
GGGTGCAGGAGTGGAGGTCCCCCCATGTGGGGCATCGGCTGCAGCCTCTGTGGAAATAGACGCTGCCAGC
CAGGCCTCAGAGCCTGCCAGCCAGGCCTCAGATGAGGAGGATGCACCCTCTACAGACATCTATTTTTAAG
GATCCACCGGATCTAGATAACTGATCATAATCAGCCATACCACATTTGTAGAGGTTTTACTTGCTTTAAA
AAACCTCCCACACCTCCCCCTGAACCTGAAACATAAAATGAATGCAATTGTTGTTGTTAACTTGTTTATT
GCAGCTTATAATGGTTACAAATAAAGCAATAGCATCACAAATTTCACAAATAAAGCATTTTTTTCACTGC
ATTCTAGTTGTGGTTTGTCCAAACTCATCAATGTATCTTAAGGCGTAAATTGTAAGCGTTAATATTTTGT
TAAAATTCGCGTTAAATTTTTGTTAAATCAGCTCATTTTTTAACCAATAGGCCGAAATCGGCAAAATCCC
TTATAAATCAAAAGAATAGACCGAGATAGGGT
[37 nt withheld, positions 5073-5109]
AAAGAACGTGGACTCCAACGTCAAAGG
[49 nt withheld, positions 5137-5185]
T
[91 nt withheld, positions 5187-5277]
G
[124 nt withheld, positions 5279-5402]
CAGGTGGCACTTTTCGGGGAAATGTGCGCGGAACCCCTATTTGTTTATTTTTCTAAATACATTCAAATAT
GTATCCGCTCATGAGACAATAACCCTGATAAATGCTTCAATAATATTGAAAAAGGAAGAGTCCTGAGGCG
GAAAGAACCAGCTGTGGAATGTGTGTCAGTTAGGGTGTGGAAAGTCCCCAGGCTCCCCAGCAGGCAGAAG
TATGCAAAGCATGCATCTCAATTAGTCAGCAACCAGGTGTGGAAAGTCCCCAGGCTCCCCAGCAGGCAGA
AGTATGCAAAGCATGCATCTCAATTAGTCAGCAACCATAGTCCCGCCCCTAACTCCGCCCATCCCGCCCC
TAACTCCGCCCAGTTCCGCCCATTCTCCGCCCCATGGCTGACTAATTTTTTTTATTTATGCAGAGGCCGA
GGCCGCCTCGGCCTCTGAGCTATTCCAGAAGTAGTGAGGAGGCTTTTTTGGAGGCCTAGGCTTTTGCAAA
GATCGATCAAGAGACAGGATGAGGATCGTTTCGCATGATTGAACAAGATGGATTGCACGCAGGTTCTCCG
GCCGCTTGGGTGGAGAGGCTATTCGGCTATGACTGGGCACAACAGACAATCGGCTGCTCTGATGCCGCCG
TGTTCCGGCTGTCAGCGCAGGGGCGCCCGGTTCTTTTTGTCAAGACCGACCTGTCCGGTGCCCTGAATGA
ACTGCAAGACGAGGCAGCGCGGCTATCGTGGCTGGCCACGACGGGCGTTCCTTGCGCAGCTGTGCTCGAC
GTTGTCACTGAAGCGGGAAGGGACTGGCTGCTATTGGGCGAAGTGCCGGGGCAGGATCTCCTGTCATCTC
ACCTTGCTCCTGCCGAGAAAGTATCCATCATGGCTGATGCAATGCGGCGGCTGCATACGCTTGATCCGGC
TACCTGCCCATTCGACCACCAAGCGAAACATCGCATCGAGCGAGCACGTACTCGGATGGAAGCCGGTCTT
GTCGATCAGGATGATCTGGACGAAGAGCATCAGGGGCTCGCGCCAGCCGAACTGTTCGCCAGGCTCAAGG
CGAGCATGCCCGACGGCGAGGATCTCGTCGTGACCCATGGCGATGCCTGCTTGCCGAATATCATGGTGGA
AAATGGCCGCTTTTCTGGATTCATCGACTGTGGCCGGCTGGGTGTGGCGGACCGCTATCAGGACATAGCG
TTGGCTACCCGTGATATTGCTGAAGAGCTTGGCGGCGAATGGGCTGACCGCTTCCTCGTGCTTTACGGTA
TCGCCGCTCCCGATTCGCAGCGCATCGCCTTCTATCGCCTTCTTGACGAGTTCTTCTGAGCGGGACTCTG
GGGTTCGAAATGACCGACCAAGCGACGCCCAACCTGCCATCACGAGATTTCGATTCCACCGCCGCCTTCT
ATGAAAGGTTGGGCTTCGGAATCGTTTTCCGGGACGCCGGCTGGATGATCCTCCAGCGCGGGGATCTCAT
GCTGGAGTTCTTCGCCCACCCTAGGGGGAGGCTAACTGAAACACGGAAGGAGACAATACCGGAAGGAACC
CGCGCTATGACGGCAATAAAAAGACAGAATAAAACGCACGGTGTTGGGTCGTTTGTTCATAAACGCGGGG
TTCGGTCCCAGGGCTGGCACTCTGTCGATACCCCACCGAGACCCCATTGGGGCCAATACGCCCGCGTTTC
TTCCTTTTCCCCACCCCACCCCCCAAGTTCGGGTGAAGGCCCAGGGCTCGCAGCCAACGTCGGGGCGGCA
GGCCCTGCCATAGCCTCAGGTTACTCATATATACTTTAGATTGATTTAAAACTTCATTTTTAATTTAAAA
GGATCTAGGTGAAGATCCTTTTTGATAATCTCATGACCAAAATCCCTTAACGTGAGTTTTCGTTCCACTG
AGCGTCAGACCCCGTAGAAAAGATCAAAGGATCTTCTTGAGATCCTTTTTTTCTGCGCGTAATCTGCTGC
TTGCAAACAAAAAAACCACCGCTACCAGCGGTGGTTTGTTTGCCGGATCAAGAGCTACCAACTCTTTTTC
CGAAGGTAACTGGCTTCAGCAGAGCGCAGATACCAAATACTGTTCTTCTAGTGTAGCCGTAGTTAGGCCA
CCACTTCAAGAACTCTGTAGCACCGCCTACATACCTCGCTCTGCTAATCCTGTTACCAGTGGCTGCTGCC
AGTGGCGATAAGTCGTGTCTTACCGGGTTGGACTCAAGACGATAGTTACCGGATAAGGCGCAGCGGTCGG
GCTGAACGGGGGGTTCGTGCACACAGCCCAGCTTGGAGCGAACGACCTACACCGAACTGAGATACCTACA
GCGTGAGCTATGAGAAAGCGCCACGCTTCCCGAAGGGAGAAAGGCGGACAGGTATCCGGTAAGCGGCAGG
GTCGGAACAGGAGAGCGCACGAGGGAGCTTCCAGGGGGAAACGCCTGGTATCTTTATAGTCCTGTCGGGT
TTCGCCACCTCTGACTTGAGCGTCGATTTTTGTGATGCTCGTCAGGGGGGCGGAGCCTATGGAAAAACGC
CAGCAACGCGGCCTTTTTACGGTTCCTGGCCTTTTGCTG
